>Addgene plasmid #224465 | Mito-CanlonicSF/pCMV-myc-mito | addgene full sequence | sequence record 453641 | Addgene NGS Result
GTACCGAATTCACATTGATTATTGAGTAGTTATTAATAGTAATCAATTACGGGGTCATTAGTTCATAGCC
CATATATGGAGTTCCGCGTTACATAACTTACGGTAAATGGCCCGCCTGGCTGACCGCCCAACGACCCCCG
CCCATTGACGTCAATAATGACGTATGTTCCCATAGTAACGCCAATAGGGACTTTCCATTGACGTCAATGG
GTGGAGTATTTACGGTAAACTGCCCACTTGGCAGTACATCAAGTGTATCATATGCCAAGTACGCCCCCTA
TTGACGTCAATGACGGTAAATGGCCCGCCTGGCATTATGCCCAGTACATGACCTTATGGGACTTTCCTAC
TTGGCAGTACATCTACGGTTAGTCATCGCTATTACCATAGTGATGCGGTTTTGGCAGTACATCAATGGGC
GTGGATAGCGGTTTGACTCACGGGGATTTCCAAGTCTCCACCCCATTGACGTCAATGGGAGTTTGTTTTG
GCACCAAAATCAACGGGACTTTCCAAAATGTCGTAACAACTCCGCCCCATTGACGCAAATGGGCGGTAGG
CGTGTACGGTGGGAGGTCTATATAAGCAGAGCTTTCTGGCTAACTAGAGAACCCACTGCTTACTGGCACG
TGACCATGTCCGTCCTGACGCCGCTGCTGCTGCGGGGCTTGACAGGCTCGGCCCGGCGGCTCCCAGTGCC
GCGCGCCAAGATCCATTCGTTGCTGCAGATGTTTTCTCCTCTGGCGGTGGCCCAAGCGAGGCGCTACCGT
TGGCGCATCCAGACCGCTTGGGATGCGGGCACGGTAGGCTATTCCCTGTTCCAGAAGTTCACCGAGCGTG
TTAAGGAGCTCACCGACGGCCAGTTGGAGGTTCAGCCCTTCCCCGCAGGGGCCGTGGTGGGCACCTTTGA
CATGTTTGACGCGGTGAAGACGGGCGTTTTGGACGGGATGAACCCCTTCACCCTCGCATGGGCGGGGCGG
ATGCCGGTGACGGCCTTTCTTTCCTCCTATGCCCTGGGTTTGGACCGGCCCGACCAGTGGGAGACCTGGT
TCTACAGCCTGGGCGGCCTGGACATCGCCCGGAGGGCCTTCGCCGAGCAGGGGCTTTTCTACGTGGGCCC
CGTGCAACACGATTTGAACATCATCCACTCCAAAAAGCCGATCCGTCGCTTTGAGGATTTCAAAGGGGTA
AAGCTGCGGGTGCCGGGCGGAATGATTGCTGAAGTCTTTGCCGCCGCGGGGGCCTCCACGGTCCTTCTAC
TAGAAAACGTCTATATCAAGGCCGACAAGCAGAAGAACGGCATCAAGGCGAACTTCAAGATCCGCCACAA
CATCGAGGACGGCGGCGTGCAGCTCGCCTACCACTACCAGCAGAACACCCCCATCGGCGACGGCCCCGTG
CTGCTGCCCGACAACCACTACCTGAGCGTCCAGTCCAAGCTGAGCAAAGACCCCAACGAGAAGCGCGATC
ACATGGTCCTGCTGGAGTTCGTGACCGCCGCCGGGATCACTCTCGGCATGGACGAGCTGTACAAGGGTGG
TACCGGTGGATCTATGGTGAGCAAGGGCGAGGAGCTGTTCACCGGGGTGGTGCCCATCCTGGTCGAGCTG
GACGGCGACGTAAACGGCCACAAGTTCAGCGTGTCCGGCGAGGGCGAGGGCGATGCCACCTACGGCAAGC
TGACCCTGAAGTTCATCTGCACCACCGGCAAGCTGCCCGTGCCCTGGCCCACCCTCGTGACCACCCTGAC
CTACGGCGTGCAGTGCTTCAGCCGCTACCCCGACCACATGAAGCAGCACGACTTCTTCAAGTCCGCCATG
CCCGAAGGCTACATCCAGGAGCGCACCATCTTCTTCAAGGACGACGGCAACTACAAGACCCGCGCCGAGG
TGAAGTTCGAGGGCGACACCCTGGTGAACCGCATCGAGCTGAAGGGCATCGACTTCAAGGAGGACGGCAA
CATCCTGGGGCACAAGCTGGAGTACAACACCAGACCCGGAGGCGAGGTCTATCCTGCCTTGGAGCGTGGG
GTCATTGATGCGGCCGACTTTGTGGGGCCTGCGGTCAACTACAATCTGGGCTTCCACCAGGTGGCCAAGT
ACATCATTATGGGGCCCCCGGAGACCCCGGCCATCCATCAGCCGGTGGACCTTATGGACTTCACCATCAA
CCTCAATCGGTGGCGGTCGCTACCCAAGCCTTTGCAAGAGCGTTTCATCGCCGCTGTTCACGAATACAGT
TGGATTCACTACGCCGGGATTCAAAAGGCCAACCTCGAGGCCTGGCCCAAGTACCGCCAGGCGGGTGTGG
AGGTCATCCGCCTGTCTAACGAGGACGTGCGCAAGTTCCGCCGTCTGGCCATCCCCATCTGGTTCAAGTG
GGCCAAGATGGACAAGTACTCGCGGGAGGCCTTCGCCAGCCAGCTGGAGTACATGAAGGGCATCGGCTAC
GTTACGGACGAGGAGCTCAAGGGGCTTTCCCTTTAGCTGCAGGTCGACCTCGAGATCAAACGGGCGGCCG
CAGAACAAAAACTCATCTCAGAAGAGGATCTGAATGGGGCCGCATAGTCTAGAAGCTCGCTGATCAGCCT
CGACTGTGCCTTCTAGTTGCCAGCCATCTGTTGTTTGCCCCTCCCCCGTGCCTTCCTTGACCCTGGAAGG
TGCCACTCCCACTGTCCTTTCCTAATAAAATGAGGAAATTGCATCGCATTGTCTGAGTAGGTGTCATTCT
ATTCTGGGGGGTGGGGTGGGGCAGGACAGCAAGGGGGAGGATTGGGAAGACAATAGCAGGCATGCTGGGG
ATGGCCCGGGCTCTATGGCTTCTGAGGCGGAAAGAACCAGCTGGGGCTCTAGGGGGTATCCCC
[124 nt withheld, positions 2864-2987]
C
[72 nt withheld, positions 2989-3060]
TCCCCCAAAAAACTTGATTA
[49 nt withheld, positions 3081-3129]
CCTTTGACGTTGGAGTCCACGTTCTTT
[37 nt withheld, positions 3157-3193]
ACCCTATCTCGGTCTATTCTTTTGATTTATAAGGGATTTTGCCGATTTCGGCCTATTGGTTAAAAAATGA
GCTGATTTAACAAAAATTTAACGCGAATTAATTCTGTGGAATGTGTGTCAGTTAGGGTGTGGAAAGTCCC
CAGGCTCCCCAGCAGGCAGAAGTATGCAAAGCATGCATCTCAATTAGTCAGCAACCAGGTGTGGAAAGTC
CCCAGGCTCCCCAGCAGGCAGAAGTATGCAAAGCATGCATCTCAATTAGTCAGCAACCATAGTCCCGCCC
CTAACTCCGCCCATCCCGCCCCTAACTCCGCCCAGTTCCGCCCATTCTCCGCCCCTAGGCTGACTAATTT
TTTTTATTTATGCAGAGGCCGAGGCCGCCTCTGCCTCTGAGCTATTCCAGAAGTAGTGAGGAGGCTTTTT
TGGAGGCCTAGGCTTTTGCAAAAAGCTCCCCCCCCGGGAGGTCCACAATGGTTGAACAAGATGGATTGCA
CGCAGGTTCTCCGGCCGCTTGGGTGGAGAGGCTATTCGGCTATGACTGGGCACAACAGACAATCGGCTGC
TCTGATGCCGCCGTGTTCCGGCTGTCAGCGCAGGGGCGCCCGGTTCTTTTTGTCAAGACCGACCTGTCCG
GTGCCCTGAATGAACTCCAGGACGAGGCAGCGCGGCTATCGTGGCTGGCCACGACGGGCGTTCCTTGCGC
AGCTGTGCTCGACGTTGTCACTGAAGCGGGAAGGGACTGGCTGCTATTGGGCGAAGTGCCGGGGCAGGAT
CTCCTGTCATCTCACCTTGCTCCTGCCGAGAAAGTATCCATCATGGCTGATGCAATGCGGCGGCTGCATA
CGCTTGATCCGGCTACCTGCCCATTCGACCACCAAGCGAAACATCGCATCGAGCGAGCACGTACTCGGAT
GGAAGCCGGTCTTGTCGATCAGGATGATCTGGACGAAGAGCATCAGGGGCTCGCGCCAGCCGAACTGTTC
GCCAGGCTCAAGGCGCGTATGCCCGACGGCGAGGATCTCGTCGTGACTCATGGCGATGCCTGCTTGCCGA
ATATCATGGTGGAAAATGGCCGCTTTTCTGGATTCATCGACTGTGGCCGGCTGGGTGTGGCGGACCGCTA
TCAGGACATAGCGTTGGCTACCCGTGATATTGCTGAAGAGCTTGGCGGCGAATGGGCTGACCGCTTCCTC
GTGCTTTACGGTATCGCCGCTCCCGATTCGCAGCGCATCGCCTTCTATCGCCTTCTTGACGAGTTCTTCT
GAGCGGGACTCTGGGGTTCGAAATGACCGACCAAGCGACGCCCAACCTGCCATCACGAGATTTCGATTCC
ACCGCCGCCTTCTATGAAAGGTTGGGCTTCGGAATCGTTTTCCGGGACGCCGGCTGGATGATCCTCCAGC
GCGGGGATCTCATGCTGGAGTTCTTCGCCCACCCCAACTTGTTTATTGCAGCTTATAATGGTTACAAATA
AAGCAATAGCATCACAAATTTCACAAATAAAGCATTTTTTTCACTGCATTCTAGTTGTGGTTTGTCCAAA
CTCATCAATGTATCTTATCATGTCTGTATACCGTCGATCTTTCCGCTTCCTCGCTCACTGACTCGCTGCG
CTCGGTCGTTCGGCTGCGGCGAGCGGTATCAGCTCACTCAAAGGCGGTAATACGGTTATCCACAGAATCA
GGGGATAACGCAGGAAAGAACATGTGAGCAAAAGGCCAGCAAAAGGCCAGGAACCGTAAAAAGGCCGCGT
TGCTGGCGTTTTTCCATAGGCTCCGCCCCCCTGACGAGCATCACAAAAATCGACGCTCAAGTCAGAGGTG
GCGAAACCCGACAGGACTATAAAGATACCAGGCGTTTCCCCCTGGAAGCTCCCTCGTGCGCTCTCCTGTT
CCGACCCTGCCGCTTACCGGATACCTGTCCGCCTTTCTCCCTTCGGGAAGCGTGGCGCTTTCTCATAGCT
CACGCTGTAGGTATCTCAGTTCGGTGTAGGTCGTTCGCTCCAAGCTGGGCTGTATGCACGAACCCCCCGT
TCAGCCCGACCGCTGCGCCTTATCCGGTAACTATCGTCTTGAGTCCAACCCGGTAAGACACGACTTATCG
CCACTGGCAGCAGCCACTGGTAACAGGATTAGCAGAGCGAGGTATGTAGGCGGTGCTACAGAGTTCTTGA
AGTGGTGGCCTAACTACGGCTACACTAGAAGAACAGTATTTGGTATCTGCGCTCTGCTGAAGCCAGTTAC
CTTCGGAAAAAGAGTTGGTAGCTCTTGATCCGGCAAACAAACCACCGCTGGTAGCGGTGGTTTTTTTGTT
TGCAAGCAGCAGATTACGCGCAGAAAAAAAGGATCTCAAGAAGATCCTTTGATCTTTTCTACGGGGTCTG
ACGCTCAGTGGAACGAAAACTCACGTTAAGGGATTTTGGTCATGAGATTATCAAAAAGGATCTTCACCTA
GATCCTTTTAAATTAAAAATGAAGTTTTAAATCAATCTAAAGTATATATGAGTAAACTTGGTCTGACAGT
TACCAATGCTTAATCAGTGAGGCACCTATCTCAGCGATCTGTCTATTTCGTTCATCCATAGTTGCCTGAC
TCCCCGTCGTGTAGATAACTACGATACGGGAGGGCTTACCATCTGGCCCCAGTGCTGCAATGATACCGCG
AGACCCACGCTCACCGGCTCCAGATTTATCAGCAATAAACCAGCCAGCCGGAAGGGCCGAGCGCAGAAGT
GGTCCTGCAACTTTATCCGCCTCCATCCAGTCTATTAATTGTTGCCGGGAAGCTAGAGTAAGTAGTTCGC
CAGTTAATAGTTTGCGCAACGTTGTTGCCATTGCTACAGGCATCGTGGTGTCACGCTCGTCGTTTGGTAT
GGCTTCATTCAGCTCCGGTTCCCAACGATCAAGGCGAGTTACATGATCCCCCATGTTGTGCAAAAAAGCG
GTTAGCTCCTTCGGTCCTCCGATCGTTGTCAGAAGTAAGTTGGCCGCAGTGTTATCACTCATGGTTATGG
CAGCACTGCATAATTCTCTTACTGTCATGCCATCCGTAAGATGCTTTTCTGTGACTGGTGAGTACTCAAC
CAAGTCATTCTGAGAATAGTGTATGCGGCGACCGAGTTGCTCTTGCCCGGCGTCAATACGGGATAATACC
GCGCCACATAGCAGAACTTTAAAAGTGCTCATCATTGGAAAACGTTCTTCGGGGCGAAAACTCTCAAGGA
TCTTACCGCTGTTGAGATCCAGTTCGATGTAACCCACTCGGGCACCCAACTGATCTTCAGCATCTTTTAC
TTTCACCAGCGTTTCTGGGTGAGCAAAAACAGGAAGGCAAAATGCCGCAAAAAAGGGAATAAGGGCGACA
CGGAAATGTTGAATACTCATACTCTTCCTTTTTCAATATTATTGAAGCATTTATCAGGGTTATTGTCTCA
TGAGCGGATACATATTTGAATGTATTTAGAAAAATAAACAAATAGGGGTTCCGCGCACATTTCCCCGAAA
AGTGCCACCTGACGTCAGATCGACGGATCGGGAGATCG
Features (pLannotate 1.2.2; 15 found; start..end, strand, type, name):
     12..388     +  enhancer       CMV enhancer: human cytomegalovirus immediate early enhancer
    390..593     +  promoter       CMV promoter: human cytomegalovirus (CMV) immediate early promoter
    636..710     +  CDS            COX8 presequence: mitochondrial presequence of human cytochrome c oxidase subunit VIII (Rizutto et al., 1989)
   1260..1988    +  CDS            cEGFP: cEGFP is a basic (constitutively fluorescent) green fluorescent protein published in 2008, derived from Aequorea victoria.
   1998..2102    +  CDS            takP (fragment): TAKP_RHOS4 - Also known as smoM From Rhodobacter sphaeroides (strain ATCC 17023 / DSM 158 / JCM 6121 / NBRC 12203 / NCIMB 8253 / ATH 2.4.1.) (Cereibacter sphaeroides).
   2594..2801    +  polyA_signal   bGH poly(A) signal: bovine growth hormone polyadenylation signal
   2822..2843    +  promoter       SV40 promoter (fragment): SV40 enhancer and early promoter
   2864..3292    +  rep_origin     f1 ori (sequence partly withheld): f1 bacteriophage origin of replication; arrow indicates direction of (+) strand synthesis
   3306..3635    +  promoter       SV40 promoter: SV40 enhancer and early promoter
   3665..4455    +  CDS            NeoR/KanR (fragment): aminoglycoside phosphotransferase from Tn5; aph(3')-II (or nptII); confers resistance to neomycin, kanamycin, and G418 (Geneticin®)
   4476..4634    +  CDS            ble (fragment): BLE_KLEPN - Experimental evidence at protein level: Swiss-Prot protein existence level 1. Binding protein with a strong affinity to the bleomycin family of antibiotics. Binds to CL990; an antimitotic-antibiotic compound. From Klebsiella pneumoniae.
   4629..4750    +  polyA_signal   SV40 poly(A) signal: SV40 polyadenylation signal
   4954..5542    -  rep_origin     ori: high-copy-number ColE1/pMB1/pBR322/pUC origin of replication
   5713..6573    -  CDS            AmpR: β-lactamase; bla; confers resistance to ampicillin, carbenicillin, and related antibiotics
   6574..6678    -  promoter       AmpR promoter: bla
