[The description below was written by a language model from this plasmid's Addgene catalogue record and pLannotate feature annotations shown in this document.]
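Description:
Mito-CanlonicSF/pCMV-myc-mito is a mammalian expression plasmid of about 6.7 kb, built on the commercial pCMV-myc-mito backbone, that directs a genetically encoded fluorescent lactate sensor to mitochondria. It is propagated in E. coli through a high-copy ColE1/pUC-type origin with ampicillin selection from the bla gene and its own promoter. An f1 phage origin is also present. For selection in mammalian cells, an SV40 early promoter drives a neomycin phosphotransferase cassette that confers G418 resistance and ends in an SV40 polyadenylation signal. The short ble fragment annotated just after it appears to be a remnant of the Tn5-derived resistance region rather than a functional marker.

The payload is a synthetic insert of roughly 1.76 kb encoding CanlonicSF, a single-fluorophore lactate indicator, cloned between PstI and NotI sites that were both preserved. Expression is driven by the human CMV immediate-early enhancer and promoter and terminated by the bovine growth hormone polyadenylation signal. Upstream of the sensor lies the presequence of human cytochrome c oxidase subunit VIII, a mitochondrial import signal supplied by the backbone, which should deliver the fusion protein into the mitochondria. Automated annotation recognises a GFP-derived coding region within the insert, followed by a short fragment resembling takP, a bacterial protein. This fits a design in which a bacterial ligand-binding scaffold is combined with a fluorescent protein, although much of the sensor sequence is not annotated. The backbone name implies a myc epitope, but the feature table does not list one. The stated purpose is to explore mitochondrial lactate dynamics, typically through fluorescence imaging of transfected cells.
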