Addgene plasmid #224465: Mito-CanlonicSF/pCMV-myc-mito
Purpose: To explore mitochondrial lactate dynamics
Depositing lab: Alejandro San Martín. Depositing organization: Centro de Estudios Cientificos. Publication: Lactate-carried Mitochondrial Energy Overflow. Rauseo D, Contreras-Baeza Y, Faurand H, Carcamo N, Suarez R, von Faber-Castell A, Silva F, Mora-Gonzalez V, Wyss MT, Baeza-Lehnert F, Ruminot I, Alvarez-Navarro C, San Martin A, Weber B, Sandoval PY, Barros LF. bioRxiv [Preprint]. 2024 Jul 20:2024.07.19.604361. doi: 10.1101/2024.07.19.604361. PubMed 39071354.
Backbone
  Vector backbone: pCMV-myc-Mito
  Backbone manufacturer: Invitrogen
  Backbone size w/o insert (bp): 4972
  Total vector size (bp): 6730
  Vector type: Mammalian Expression
  Selectable markers: Neomycin (select with G418)
Growth in bacteria
  Bacterial resistance: Ampicillin, 100 μg/mL
  Growth temperature: 37°C
  Growth strain: DH5alpha
  Copy number: High Copy
Gene/Insert
  Gene/Insert name: CanlonicSF (alt name: Mitocondrial Calcium-and-Lactate Optical Nano-Indicator from CECs Single Fluorophore)
  Species: Synthetic
  Insert size (bp): 1757
  Promoter: CMV
  Cloning method: Restriction Enzyme; 5′ cloning site PstI (not destroyed); 3′ cloning site NotI (not destroyed)
  Sequencing primers: 5′ CMV Forward; 3′ BGH Reverse
Terms and licenses: Academic/Nonprofit Terms; Industry Terms
Depositor comments: Please visit https://doi.org/10.1101/2024.07.19.604361 for bioRxiv preprint.
How to cite: Mito-CanlonicSF/pCMV-myc-mito was a gift from Alejandro San Martín (Addgene plasmid # 224465 ; http://n2t.net/addgene:224465 ; RRID:Addgene_224465)
